Addgene plasmid #90608: CDT1 B9.1 gRNA
Purpose: 3rd generation lentiviral gRNA plasmid targeting human CDT1
Depositing lab: Iain Cheeseman. Depositing organization: Whitehead Institute for Biomedical Research. Publication: Large-Scale Analysis of CRISPR/Cas9 Cell-Cycle Knockouts Reveals the Diversity of p53-Dependent Responses to Cell-Cycle Defects. McKinley KL, Cheeseman IM. Dev Cell. 2017 Feb 27;40(4):405-420.e2. doi: 10.1016/j.devcel.2017.01.012. Epub 2017 Feb 16. PubMed 28216383.
Backbone
  Vector backbone: pLenti-sgRNA
  Backbone manufacturer: Eric Lander & David Sabatini labs (Addgene plasmid #71409)
  Backbone size w/o insert (bp): 9151
  Vector type: Lentiviral, CRISPR
  Selectable markers: Puromycin
Growth in bacteria
  Bacterial resistance: Ampicillin, 100 μg/mL
  Growth temperature: 37°C
  Growth strain: NEB Stable
  Copy number: Unknown
Gene/Insert
  Gene/Insert name: CDT1 (Guide Designation B9.1) (alt name: pKMKO series)
  gRNA/shRNA sequence: CACCgCGCCGCCCCCGGACGCGACC
  Species: H. sapiens (human)
  Promoter: U6
  Cloning method: Restriction Enzyme; 5′ cloning site BsmBI (destroyed during cloning); 3′ cloning site BsmBI (destroyed during cloning)
  Sequencing primers: 5′ hU6-F (5'-GAGGGCCTATTTCCCATGATT-3'); 3′ EF1a-R (5'-CACGGCGACTACTGCACTTA-3')
Terms and licenses: Academic/Nonprofit Terms; Industry Terms: Not Available to Industry
Depositor comments: Please note that gRNA target sequence listed is not strictly the 20nt spacer sequence, but also contains the 5' BsmBI overhang. For more information about knockout human cell lines generated using this plasmid, please see http://cellcycleknockouts.wi.mit.edu/ .
How to cite: CDT1 B9.1 gRNA was a gift from Iain Cheeseman (Addgene plasmid # 90608 ; http://n2t.net/addgene:90608 ; RRID:Addgene_90608)
