[The description below was written by a language model from this plasmid's Addgene catalogue record and pLannotate feature annotations shown in this document.]
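Description:
CDT1 B9.1 gRNA is a third-generation lentiviral CRISPR guide plasmid built on the pLenti-sgRNA backbone. It carries a single guide RNA directed against human CDT1. The guide oligonucleotide was inserted between two BsmBI sites, both destroyed in cloning, so that the spacer sits directly downstream of the human U6 RNA polymerase III promoter and upstream of the Streptococcus pyogenes guide scaffold (annotated as a tracrRNA fragment). The plasmid encodes no Cas9, so the nuclease must be supplied separately, for example in a Cas9-expressing cell line. The depositor notes that the listed guide sequence includes the 5' BsmBI overhang as well as the spacer.

The viral transfer cassette starts with an RSV promoter fused to a truncated HIV-1 5' LTR, which makes genomic RNA production Tat-independent. This is followed by the Ψ packaging signal with a gag fragment, the RRE for Rev-dependent export, and a cPPT/CTS. Downstream of the guide cassette, an EF-1α core promoter drives the puromycin N-acetyltransferase gene for selection of transduced mammalian cells. This is followed by a WPRE to enhance transcript expression and a self-inactivating ΔU3 3' LTR. An SV40 poly(A) signal and SV40 origin lie outside the LTRs.

In E. coli the plasmid is maintained by a high-copy ColE1/pUC origin and ampicillin resistance, and it also has an f1 origin. The sequenced record is 7,302 nt, shorter than the 9,151 bp catalogued for the backbone without insert; the record does not explain the difference. The plasmid belongs to a guide series used to generate knockouts of cell-cycle genes in human cells.
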