Features (pLannotate 1.2.2; 28 found; start..end, strand, type, name):
      1..58      +  rep_origin     RSF ori (fragment): Plasmids containing the RSF 1030 origin of replication can be propagated in E. coli cells that contain additional plasmids with compatible origins.
     60..152     +  CDS            lacI (fragment): lac repressor; lacI; The lac repressor binds to the lac operator to inhibit transcription in E. coli. This inhibition can be relieved by adding lactose or isopropyl-β-D-thiogalactopyranoside (IPTG).
    165..186     +  protein_bind   CAP binding site: CAP binding activates transcription in the presence of cAMP. E. coli catabolite activator protein
    201..231     +  promoter       lac promoter: promoter for the E. coli lac operon
    239..255     +  protein_bind   lac operator: The lac repressor binds to the lac operator to inhibit transcription in E. coli. This inhibition can be relieved by adding lactose or isopropyl-β-D-thiogalactopyranoside (IPTG). lac repressor encoded by lacI
    300..318     +  promoter       T3 promoter: promoter for bacteriophage T3 RNA polymerase
    346..572     +  promoter       RSV promoter: Rous sarcoma virus enhancer/promoter
    573..753     +  LTR            5' LTR (truncated): truncated 5' long terminal repeat (LTR) from HIV-1
    800..925     +  misc_feature   HIV-1 Ψ: packaging signal of human immunodeficiency virus type 1
    909..1272    +  CDS            HIV-1 gag (fragment): gag protein from human immunodeficiency virus 1; gag
   1418..1651    +  misc_feature   RRE: The Rev response element (RRE) of HIV-1 allows for Rev-dependent mRNA export from the nucleus to the cytoplasm.
   2028..2054    +  CDS            Rev (fragment): human immunodeficiency virus 1 (HIV-1) Rev protein; rev; enhances nuclear export of unspliced and incompletely spliced viral mRNAs
   2058..2298    +  promoter       U6 promoter: RNA polymerase III promoter for human U6 snRNA
   2346..2413    +  misc_RNA       tracrRNA (fragment): trans-activating CRISPR RNA for the Streptococcus pyogenes CRISPR/Cas9 system
   2462..2579    +  misc_feature   cPPT/CTS: central polypurine tract and central termination sequence of HIV-1
   2648..2859    +  promoter       EF-1α core promoter: core promoter for human elongation factor EF-1α
   2885..3484    +  CDS            PuroR (fragment): puromycin N-acetyltransferase; pac from Streptomyces; confers resistance to puromycin
   3500..4088    +  misc_feature   WPRE: woodchuck hepatitis virus posttranscriptional regulatory element
   4139..4158    +  misc_feature   cPPT/CTS (fragment): central polypurine tract and central termination sequence of HIV-1
   4160..4393    +  LTR            3' LTR (ΔU3): self-inactivating 3' long terminal repeat (LTR) from HIV-1
   4471..4592    +  polyA_signal   SV40 poly(A) signal: SV40 polyadenylation signal
   4632..4767    +  rep_origin     SV40 ori: SV40 origin of replication
   4788..4806    -  promoter       T7 promoter: promoter for bacteriophage T7 RNA polymerase
   4814..4969    +  CDS            lacZα (fragment): LacZα fragment of β-galactosidase; lacZ fragment
   4974..5402    +  rep_origin     f1 ori (sequence partly withheld): f1 bacteriophage origin of replication; arrow indicates direction of (+) strand synthesis
   5455..5559    +  promoter       AmpR promoter: bla
   5560..6420    +  CDS            AmpR: β-lactamase; bla; confers resistance to ampicillin, carbenicillin, and related antibiotics
   6591..7179    +  rep_origin     ori: high-copy-number ColE1/pMB1/pBR322/pUC origin of replication
>Addgene plasmid #90608 | CDT1 B9.1 gRNA | addgene full sequence | sequence record 182877 | Addgene NGS Result
ACCGCTCGCCGCAGCCGAACGACCGAGCGCAGCGAGTCAGTGAGCGAGGAAGCGGAAGAGCGCCCAATAC
GCAAACCGCCTCTCCCCGCGCGTTGGCCGATTCATTAATGCAGCTGGCACGACAGGTTTCCCGACTGGAA
AGCGGGCAGTGAGCGCAACGCAATTAATGTGAGTTAGCTCACTCATTAGGCACCCCAGGCTTTACACTTT
ATGCTTCCGGCTCGTATGTTGTGTGGAATTGTGAGCGGATAACAATTTCACACAGGAAACAGCTATGACC
ATGATTACGCCAAGCGCGCAATTAACCCTCACTAAAGGGAACAAAAGCTGGAGCTGCAAGCTTAATGTAG
TCTTATGCAATACTCTTGTAGTCTTGCAACATGGTAACGATGAGTTAGCAACATGCCTTACAAGGAGAGA
AAAAGCACCGTGCATGCCGATTGGTGGAAGTAAGGTGGTACGATCGTGCCTTATTAGGAAGGCAACAGAC
GGGTCTGACATGGATTGGACGAACCACTGAATTGCCGCATTGCAGAGATATTGTATTTAAGTGCCTAGCT
CGATACATAAACGGGTCTCTCTGGTTAGACCAGATCTGAGCCTGGGAGCTCTCTGGCTAACTAGGGAACC
CACTGCTTAAGCCTCAATAAAGCTTGCCTTGAGTGCTTCAAGTAGTGTGTGCCCGTCTGTTGTGTGACTC
TGGTAACTAGAGATCCCTCAGACCCTTTTAGTCAGTGTGGAAAATCTCTAGCAGTGGCGCCCGAACAGGG
ACTTGAAAGCGAAAGGGAAACCAGAGGAGCTCTCTCGACGCAGGACTCGGCTTGCTGAAGCGCGCACGGC
AAGAGGCGAGGGGCGGCGACTGGTGAGTACGCCAAAAATTTTGACTAGCGGAGGCTAGAAGGAGAGAGAT
GGGTGCGAGAGCGTCAGTATTAAGCGGGGGAGAATTAGATCGCGATGGGAAAAAATTCGGTTAAGGCCAG
GGGGAAAGAAAAAATATAAATTAAAACATATAGTATGGGCAAGCAGGGAGCTAGAACGATTCGCAGTTAA
TCCTGGCCTGTTAGAAACATCAGAAGGCTGTAGACAAATACTGGGACAGCTACAACCATCCCTTCAGACA
GGATCAGAAGAACTTAGATCATTATATAATACAGTAGCAACCCTCTATTGTGTGCATCAAAGGATAGAGA
TAAAAGACACCAAGGAAGCTTTAGACAAGATAGAGGAAGAGCAAAACAAAAGTAAGACCACCGCACAGCA
AGCGGCCGCTGATCTTCAGACCTGGAGGAGGAGATATGAGGGACAATTGGAGAAGTGAATTATATAAATA
TAAAGTAGTAAAAATTGAACCATTAGGAGTAGCACCCACCAAGGCAAAGAGAAGAGTGGTGCAGAGAGAA
AAAAGAGCAGTGGGAATAGGAGCTTTGTTCCTTGGGTTCTTGGGAGCAGCAGGAAGCACTATGGGCGCAG
CGTCAATGACGCTGACGGTACAGGCCAGACAATTATTGTCTGGTATAGTGCAGCAGCAGAACAATTTGCT
GAGGGCTATTGAGGCGCAACAGCATCTGTTGCAACTCACAGTCTGGGGCATCAAGCAGCTCCAGGCAAGA
ATCCTGGCTGTGGAAAGATACCTAAAGGATCAACAGCTCCTGGGGATTTGGGGTTGCTCTGGAAAACTCA
TTTGCACCACTGCTGTGCCTTGGAATGCTAGTTGGAGTAATAAATCTCTGGAACAGATTTGGAATCACAC
GACCTGGATGGAGTGGGACAGAGAAATTAACAATTACACAAGCTTAATACACTCCTTAATTGAAGAATCG
CAAAACCAGCAAGAAAAGAATGAACAAGAATTATTGGAATTAGATAAATGGGCAAGTTTGTGGAATTGGT
TTAACATAACAAATTGGCTGTGGTATATAAAATTATTCATAATGATAGTAGGAGGCTTGGTAGGTTTAAG
AATAGTTTTTGCTGTACTTTCTATAGTGAATAGAGTTAGGCAGGGATATTCACCATTATCGTTTCAGACC
CACCTCCCAACCCCGAGGGGACCCAGAGAGGGCCTATTTCCCATGATTCCTTCATATTTGCATATACGAT
ACAAGGCTGTTAGAGAGATAATTAGAATTAATTTGACTGTAAACACAAAGATATTAGTACAAAATACGTG
ACGTAGAAAGTAATAATTTCTTGGGTAGTTTGCAGTTTTAAAATTATGTTTTAAAATGGACTATCATATG
CTTACCGTAACTTGAAAGTATTTCGATTTCTTGGCTTTATATATCTTGTGGAAAGGACGAAACACCGCGC
CGCCCCCGGACGCGACCGTTTAAGAGCTATGCTGGAAACAGCATAGCAAGTTTAAATAAGGCTAGTCCGT
TATCAACTTGAAAAAGTGGCACCGAGTCGGTGCTTTTTTTGAATTCTAGATCTTGAGACAAATGGCAGTA
TTCATCCACAATTTTAAAAGAAAAGGGGGGATTGGGGGGTACAGTGCAGGGGAAAGAATAGTAGACATAA
TAGCAACAGACATACAAACTAAAGAATTACAAAAACAAATTACAAAAATTCAAAATTTTCGGGTTTATTA
CAGGGACAGCAGAGATCCACTTTGGCGCCGGCTCGAGTGGCTCCGGTGCCCGTCAGTGGGCAGAGCGCAC
ATCGCCCACAGTCCCCGAGAAGTTGGGGGGAGGGGTCGGCAATTGAACCGGTGCCTAGAGAAGGTGGCGC
GGGGTAAACTGGGAAAGTGATGTCGTGTACTGGCTCCGCCTTTTTCCCGAGGGTGGGGGAGAACCGTATA
TAAGTGCAGTAGTCGCCGTGAACGTTCTTTTTCGCAACGGGTTTGCCGCCAGAACACAGGTGTCGTGACG
CGGGATCCGCCACCATGACCGAGTACAAGCCCACGGTGCGCCTCGCCACCCGCGACGACGTCCCCAGGGC
CGTACGCACCCTCGCCGCCGCGTTCGCCGACTACCCCGCCACGCGCCACACCGTCGATCCGGACCGCCAC
ATCGAGCGGGTCACCGAGCTGCAAGAACTCTTCCTCACGCGCGTCGGGCTCGACATCGGCAAGGTGTGGG
TCGCGGACGACGGCGCCGCGGTGGCGGTCTGGACCACGCCGGAGAGCGTCGAAGCGGGGGCGGTGTTCGC
CGAGATCGGCCCGCGCATGGCCGAGTTGAGCGGTTCCCGGCTGGCCGCGCAGCAACAGATGGAAGGCCTC
CTGGCGCCGCACCGGCCCAAGGAGCCCGCGTGGTTCCTGGCCACCGTCGGAGTCTCGCCCGACCACCAGG
GCAAGGGTCTGGGCAGCGCCGTCGTGCTCCCCGGAGTGGAGGCGGCCGAGCGCGCCGGGGTGCCCGCCTT
CCTGGAGACCTCCGCGCCCCGCAACCTCCCCTTCTACGAGCGGCTCGGCTTCACCGTCACCGCCGACGTC
GAGGTGCCCGAAGGACCGCGCACCTGGTGCATGACCCGCAAGCCCGGTGCCTGAACGCGTTAAGTCGACA
ATCAACCTCTGGATTACAAAATTTGTGAAAGATTGACTGGTATTCTTAACTATGTTGCTCCTTTTACGCT
ATGTGGATACGCTGCTTTAATGCCTTTGTATCATGCTATTGCTTCCCGTATGGCTTTCATTTTCTCCTCC
TTGTATAAATCCTGGTTGCTGTCTCTTTATGAGGAGTTGTGGCCCGTTGTCAGGCAACGTGGCGTGGTGT
GCACTGTGTTTGCTGACGCAACCCCCACTGGTTGGGGCATTGCCACCACCTGTCAGCTCCTTTCCGGGAC
TTTCGCTTTCCCCCTCCCTATTGCCACGGCGGAACTCATCGCCGCCTGCCTTGCCCGCTGCTGGACAGGG
GCTCGGCTGTTGGGCACTGACAATTCCGTGGTGTTGTCGGGGAAATCATCGTCCTTTCCTTGGCTGCTCG
CCTGTGTTGCCACCTGGATTCTGCGCGGGACGTCCTTCTGCTACGTCCCTTCGGCCCTCAATCCAGCGGA
CCTTCCTTCCCGCGGCCTGCTGCCGGCTCTGCGGCCTCTTCCGCGTCTTCGCCTTCGCCCTCAGACGAGT
CGGATCTCCCTTTGGGCCGCCTCCCCGCGTCGACTTTAAGACCAATGACTTACAAGGCAGCTGTAGATCT
TAGCCACTTTTTAAAAGAAAAGGGGGGACTGGAAGGGCTAATTCACTCCCAACGAAGACAAGATCTGCTT
TTTGCTTGTACTGGGTCTCTCTGGTTAGACCAGATCTGAGCCTGGGAGCTCTCTGGCTAACTAGGGAACC
CACTGCTTAAGCCTCAATAAAGCTTGCCTTGAGTGCTTCAAGTAGTGTGTGCCCGTCTGTTGTGTGACTC
TGGTAACTAGAGATCCCTCAGACCCTTTTAGTCAGTGTGGAAAATCTCTAGCAGTACGTATAGTAGTTCA
TGTCATCTTATTATTCAGTATTTATAACTTGCAAAGAAATGAATATCAGAGAGTGAGAGGAACTTGTTTA
TTGCAGCTTATAATGGTTACAAATAAAGCAATAGCATCACAAATTTCACAAATAAAGCATTTTTTTCACT
GCATTCTAGTTGTGGTTTGTCCAAACTCATCAATGTATCTTATCATGTCTGGCTCTAGCTATCCCGCCCC
TAACTCCGCCCATCCCGCCCCTAACTCCGCCCAGTTCCGCCCATTCTCCGCCCCATGGCTGACTAATTTT
TTTTATTTATGCAGAGGCCGAGGCCGCCTCGGCCTCTGAGCTATTCCAGAAGTAGTGAGGAGGCTTTTTT
GGAGGCCTAGGGACGTACCCAATTCGCCCTATAGTGAGTCGTATTACGCGCGCTCACTGGCCGTCGTTTT
ACAACGTCGTGACTGGGAAAACCCTGGCGTTACCCAACTTAATCGCCTTGCAGCACATCCCCCTTTCGCC
AGCTGGCGTAATAGCGAAGAGGCCCGCACCGATCGCCCTTCCCAACAGTTGCGCAGCCTGAATGGCGAAT
GGG
[124 nt withheld, positions 4974-5097]
C
[91 nt withheld, positions 5099-5189]
A
[49 nt withheld, positions 5191-5239]
CCTTTGACGTTGGAGTCCACGTTCTTT
[37 nt withheld, positions 5267-5303]
ACCCTATCTCGGTCTATTCTTTTGATTTATAAGGGATTTTGCCGATTTCGGCCTATTGGTTAAAAAATGA
GCTGATTTAACAAAAATTTAACGCGAATTTTAACAAAATATTAACGCTTACAATTTAGGTGGCACTTTTC
GGGGAAATGTGCGCGGAACCCCTATTTGTTTATTTTTCTAAATACATTCAAATATGTATCCGCTCATGAG
ACAATAACCCTGATAAATGCTTCAATAATATTGAAAAAGGAAGAGTATGAGTATTCAACATTTCCGTGTC
GCCCTTATTCCCTTTTTTGCGGCATTTTGCCTTCCTGTTTTTGCTCACCCAGAAACGCTGGTGAAAGTAA
AAGATGCTGAAGATCAGTTGGGTGCACGAGTGGGTTACATCGAACTGGATCTCAACAGCGGTAAGATCCT
TGAGAGTTTTCGCCCCGAAGAACGTTTTCCAATGATGAGCACTTTTAAAGTTCTGCTATGTGGCGCGGTA
TTATCCCGTATTGACGCCGGGCAAGAGCAACTCGGTCGCCGCATACACTATTCTCAGAATGACTTGGTTG
AGTACTCACCAGTCACAGAAAAGCATCTTACGGATGGCATGACAGTAAGAGAATTATGCAGTGCTGCCAT
AACCATGAGTGATAACACTGCGGCCAACTTACTTCTGACAACGATCGGAGGACCGAAGGAGCTAACCGCT
TTTTTGCACAACATGGGGGATCATGTAACTCGCCTTGATCGTTGGGAACCGGAGCTGAATGAAGCCATAC
CAAACGACGAGCGTGACACCACGATGCCTGTAGCAATGGCAACAACGTTGCGCAAACTATTAACTGGCGA
ACTACTTACTCTAGCTTCCCGGCAACAATTAATAGACTGGATGGAGGCGGATAAAGTTGCAGGACCACTT
CTGCGCTCGGCCCTTCCGGCTGGCTGGTTTATTGCTGATAAATCTGGAGCCGGTGAGCGTGGGTCTCGCG
GTATCATTGCAGCACTGGGGCCAGATGGTAAGCCCTCCCGTATCGTAGTTATCTACACGACGGGGAGTCA
GGCAACTATGGATGAACGAAATAGACAGATCGCTGAGATAGGTGCCTCACTGATTAAGCATTGGTAACTG
TCAGACCAAGTTTACTCATATATACTTTAGATTGATTTAAAACTTCATTTTTAATTTAAAAGGATCTAGG
TGAAGATCCTTTTTGATAATCTCATGACCAAAATCCCTTAACGTGAGTTTTCGTTCCACTGAGCGTCAGA
CCCCGTAGAAAAGATCAAAGGATCTTCTTGAGATCCTTTTTTTCTGCGCGTAATCTGCTGCTTGCAAACA
AAAAAACCACCGCTACCAGCGGTGGTTTGTTTGCCGGATCAAGAGCTACCAACTCTTTTTCCGAAGGTAA
CTGGCTTCAGCAGAGCGCAGATACCAAATACTGTTCTTCTAGTGTAGCCGTAGTTAGGCCACCACTTCAA
GAACTCTGTAGCACCGCCTACATACCTCGCTCTGCTAATCCTGTTACCAGTGGCTGCTGCCAGTGGCGAT
AAGTCGTGTCTTACCGGGTTGGACTCAAGACGATAGTTACCGGATAAGGCGCAGCGGTCGGGCTGAACGG
GGGGTTCGTGCACACAGCCCAGCTTGGAGCGAACGACCTACACCGAACTGAGATACCTACAGCGTGAGCT
ATGAGAAAGCGCCACGCTTCCCGAAGGGAGAAAGGCGGACAGGTATCCGGTAAGCGGCAGGGTCGGAACA
GGAGAGCGCACGAGGGAGCTTCCAGGGGGAAACGCCTGGTATCTTTATAGTCCTGTCGGGTTTCGCCACC
TCTGACTTGAGCGTCGATTTTTGTGATGCTCGTCAGGGGGGCGGAGCCTATGGAAAAACGCCAGCAACGC
GGCCTTTTTACGGTTCCTGGCCTTTTGCTGGCCTTTTGCTCACATGTTCTTTCCTGCGTTATCCCCTGAT
TCTGTGGATAACCGTATTACCGCCTTTGAGTGAGCTGAT
